Addgene plasmid #190034: pCBh-NLS_hfCas13d(RfxCas13d_N2V8)_HA_NLS-pA-U6-DR-BpiI-BpiI-pSV40-EGFP-pA-pSV40-mCherry-pA
Purpose: vector for encoding a human codon-optimized High-fidelity RfxCas13d (hfCas13d) driven by CBh promoter, guide RNAs compatible with RfxCas13d driven by hU6, EGFP and mCherry driven by SV40 promoters
Depositing lab: Huawei Tong. Depositing organization: HuidaGene Therapeutics Co., Ltd. Publication: High-fidelity Cas13 variants for targeted RNA degradation with minimal collateral effects. Tong H, Huang J, Xiao Q, He B, Dong X, Liu Y, Yang X, Han D, Wang Z, Wang X, Ying W, Zhang R, Wei Y, Xu C, Zhou Y, Li Y, Cai M, Wang Q, Xue M, Li G, Fang K, Zhang H, Yang H. Nat Biotechnol. 2022 Aug 11. pii: 10.1038/s41587-022-01419-7. doi: 10.1038/s41587-022-01419-7. PubMed 35953673.
Backbone
  Vector backbone: piggyBac-CBh
  Vector type: Mammalian Expression
Growth in bacteria
  Bacterial resistance: Ampicillin, 100 μg/mL
  Growth temperature: 37°C
  Growth strain: DH5alpha
  Copy number: High Copy
Gene/Insert
  Gene/Insert name: humanized hfCas13d
  Species: Synthetic
  Mutation: A134V,A140V,A141V,A143V
  Promoter: CBh, SV40, hU6
  Cloning method: Gibson Cloning
  Sequencing primers: 5′ Unknown
Terms and licenses: Academic/Nonprofit Terms; Industry Terms: Not Available to Industry
How to cite: pCBh-NLS_hfCas13d(RfxCas13d_N2V8)_HA_NLS-pA-U6-DR-BpiI-BpiI-pSV40-EGFP-pA-pSV40-mCherry-pA was a gift from Huawei Tong (Addgene plasmid # 190034 ; http://n2t.net/addgene:190034 ; RRID:Addgene_190034)
