[The description below was written by a language model from this plasmid's Addgene catalogue record and pLannotate feature annotations shown in this document.]
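Description:
pCBh-NLS_hfCas13d(RfxCas13d_N2V8)_HA_NLS-pA-U6-DR-BpiI-BpiI-pSV40-EGFP-pA-pSV40-mCherry-pA is an all-in-one mammalian expression plasmid of about 9.8 kb for RNA-targeting with a high-fidelity Cas13d. It is built on a backbone recorded as piggyBac-CBh, although the feature table does not annotate any transposon terminal repeats. It is propagated in E. coli as a high-copy plasmid through a ColE1/pUC-type origin and selected with ampicillin via the β-lactamase gene.

The main payload is a synthetic, human codon-optimized RfxCas13d variant (hfCas13d, also called N2V8) carrying the substitutions A134V, A140V, A141V and A143V. It is driven by the CBh promoter, seen in the annotation as a CMV enhancer followed by the hybrid chicken β-actin/MVM intron. According to the construct name, the protein is flanked by nuclear localization signals, and it carries a C-terminal HA epitope tag for detection, with an SV40 poly(A) signal terminating the transcript. The Cas13d coding region itself was not annotated by the automated tool, but it corresponds to the large unlabelled interval between the intron and the HA tag.

Downstream, a human U6 Pol III promoter drives the 36-base RfxCas13d direct repeat. This is followed, per the name, by paired BpiI sites that allow a spacer of choice to be inserted to complete the guide RNA. Two separate SV40 promoter cassettes express EGFP and mCherry, each with its own SV40 poly(A) signal.

The associated publication concerns Cas13 variants that degrade target RNA with minimal collateral effects. Two independently expressed fluorescent reporters would suit comparing on-target knockdown of one against bystander loss of the other, though the record does not state this use explicitly.
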