Features (pLannotate 1.2.2; 19 found; start..end, strand, type, name):
    396..681     +  enhancer       CMV enhancer: human cytomegalovirus immediate early enhancer; contains an 18-bp deletion relative to the standard CMV enhancer
    961..1188    +  intron         hybrid intron: hybrid between chicken β-actin (CBA) and minute virus of mice (MMV) introns (Gray et al., 2011)
   4146..4172    +  CDS            HA: HA (human influenza hemagglutinin) epitope tag
   4206..4340    +  polyA_signal   SV40 poly(A) signal: SV40 polyadenylation signal
   4347..4587    +  promoter       U6 promoter: RNA polymerase III promoter for human U6 snRNA
   4597..4632    +  misc_RNA       RfxCas13d DR36: 36-base direct repeat for an RfxCas13d pre-gRNA (Konermann et al., 2018)
   4664..4735    +  promoter       AmpR promoter: bla
   4737..5094    +  promoter       SV40 promoter: SV40 enhancer and early promoter
   5141..5857    +  CDS            EGFP: EGFP is a basic (constitutively fluorescent) green fluorescent protein published in 1996, derived from Aequorea victoria. It is reported to be a rapidly-maturing weak dimer with moderate acid sensitivity.
   5877..5960    +  CDS            large T antigen (fragment): large T antigen from SV40 (simian virus 40)
   5983..6104    +  polyA_signal   SV40 poly(A) signal: SV40 polyadenylation signal
   6111..6182    +  promoter       AmpR promoter: bla
   6184..6541    +  promoter       SV40 promoter: SV40 enhancer and early promoter
   6588..7297    +  CDS            mCherry (fragment): monomeric derivative of DsRed fluorescent protein (Shaner et al., 2004) mammalian codon-optimized
   7315..7398    +  CDS            large T antigen (fragment): large T antigen from SV40 (simian virus 40)
   7421..7542    +  polyA_signal   SV40 poly(A) signal: SV40 polyadenylation signal
   7964..8068    +  promoter       AmpR promoter: bla
   8069..8929    +  CDS            AmpR: β-lactamase; bla; confers resistance to ampicillin, carbenicillin, and related antibiotics
   9100..9688    +  rep_origin     ori: high-copy-number ColE1/pMB1/pBR322/pUC origin of replication
>Addgene plasmid #190034 | pCBh-NLS_hfCas13d(RfxCas13d_N2V8)_HA_NLS-pA-U6-DR-BpiI-BpiI-pSV40-EGFP-pA-pSV40-mCherry-pA | addgene full sequence | sequence record 371641 | Addgene Partial NGS Result
TATCCCCTGATTCTCTCGAGTTAACCCTAGAAAGATAATCATATTGTGACGTACGTTAAAGATAATCATG
CGTAAAATTGACGCATGTGTTTTATCGATCTGTATATCGAGGTTTATTTATTAATTTGAATAGATATTAA
GTTTTATTATATTTACACTTACATACTAATAATAAATTCAACAAACAATTTATTTATGTTTATTTATTTA
TTAAAAAAAAACAAAAACTCAAAATTTCTTCTATAAAGTAACAAAACTTTTAAACATTCTCTCTTTTACA
AAAATAAACTTATTTTGTACTTTAAAAACAGTCATGTTGTATTATAAAATAAGTAATTAGCTTAACTTAT
ACATAATAGAAACAAATTATACTTATTAATTAATCTAGAGGTACCCGTTACATAACTTACGGTAAATGGC
CCGCCTGGCTGACCGCCCAACGACCCCCGCCCATTGACGTCAATAGTAACGCCAATAGGGACTTTCCATT
GACGTCAATGGGTGGAGTATTTACGGTAAACTGCCCACTTGGCAGTACATCAAGTGTATCATATGCCAAG
TACGCCCCCTATTGACGTCAATGACGGTAAATGGCCCGCCTGGCATTGTGCCCAGTACATGACCTTATGG
GACTTTCCTACTTGGCAGTACATCTACGTATTAGTCATCGCTATTACCATGGTCGAGGTGAGCCCCACGT
TCTGCTTCACTCTCCCCATCTCCCCCCCCTCCCCACCCCCAATTTTGTATTTATTTATTTTTTAATTATT
TTGTGCAGCGATGGGGGCGGGGGGGGGGGGGGGGSGCGCSCSRGGSGGGGSGGGGSGGGGSGRGGGGSGG
GGSGGGGSGRGGSGGRGRGGKGSGGSGGCRGCCAATCAGAGCGGCGCGCTCCGAAAGTTTCCTTTTATGG
CGRGGCGGCGGCGGCGGCGGCCCTATAAAAAGCGAAGCGCGCGGCGGGCGGGAGTCGCTGCGCGCTGCCT
TCGCCCCGTGCCCCGCTCCGCCGCCGCCTCGCGCCGCCCGCCCCGGCTCTGACTGACCGCGTTACTCCCA
CAGGTGAGCGGGCGGGACGGCCCTTCTCCTCCGGGCTGTAATTAGCTGAGCAAGAGGTAAGGGTTTAAGG
GATGGTTGGTTGGTGGGGTATTAATGTTTAATTACCTGGAGCACCTGCCTGAAATCACTTTTTTTCAGGT
TGGACCGGTGCCACCATGCCTAAAAAGAAAAGAAAGGTGGGTTCTGGTATCGAGAAGAAGAAGAGCTTCG
CCAAGGGCATGGGAGTGAAGAGCACCCTGGTGTCCGGCTCTAAGGTGTACATGACCACATTTGCTGAGGG
AAGCGACGCCAGGCTGGAGAAGATCGTGGAGGGCGATAGCATCAGATCCGTGAACGAGGGAGAGGCTTTC
AGCGCCGAGATGGCTGACAAGAACGCTGGCTACAAGATCGGAAACGCCAAGTTTTCCCACCCAAAGGGCT
ACGCCGTGGTGGCTAACAACCCACTGTACACCGGACCAGTGCAGCAGGACATGCTGGGACTGAAGGAGAC
ACTGGAGAAGAGGTACTTCGGCGAGTCCGCCGACGGAAACGATAACATCTGCATCCAGGTCATCCACAAC
ATCCTGGATATCGAGAAGATCCTGGTGGAGTACATCACAAACGTGGTGTACGTGGTGAACAACATCTCCG
GCCTGGACAAGGATATCATCGGCTTCGGAAAGTTTTCTACCGTGTACACATACGACGAGTTCAAGGATCC
AGAGCACCACCGGGCCGCTTTTAACAACAACGACAAGCTGATCAACGCCATCAAGGCTCAGTACGACGAG
TTCGATAACTTTCTGGATAACCCCAGGCTGGGCTACTTCGGACAGGCTTTCTTTTCTAAGGAGGGCAGAA
ACTACATCATCAACTACGGAAACGAGTGTTACGACATCCTGGCCCTGCTGAGCGGACTGAGGCACTGGGT
GGTGCACAACAACGAGGAGGAGTCTCGGATCAGCCGCACCTGGCTGTACAACCTGGACAAGAACCTGGAT
AACGAGTACATCTCCACACTGAACTACCTGTACGACAGGATCACCAACGAGCTGACAAACAGCTTCTCCA
AGAACTCTGCCGCTAACGTGAACTACATCGCTGAGACCCTGGGCATCAACCCAGCTGAGTTCGCTGAGCA
GTACTTCAGATTTTCCATCATGAAGGAGCAGAAGAACCTGGGCTTCAACATCACAAAGCTGAGAGAAGTG
ATGCTGGACAGAAAGGATATGTCCGAGATCAGGAAGAACCACAAGGTGTTCGATTCTATCAGAACCAAGG
TGTACACAATGATGGACTTTGTGATCTACAGGTACTACATCGAGGAGGATGCCAAGGTGGCCGCTGCCAA
CAAGAGCCTGCCCGACAACGAGAAGTCTCTGAGCGAGAAGGATATCTTCGTGATCAACCTGAGAGGCTCC
TTTAACGACGATCAGAAGGACGCTCTGTACTACGATGAGGCCAACAGGATCTGGAGAAAGCTGGAGAACA
TCATGCACAACATCAAGGAGTTCCGGGGAAACAAGACCCGCGAGTACAAGAAGAAGGACGCTCCAAGGCT
GCCTAGGATCCTGCCTGCTGGAAGGGACGTGAGCGCCTTCAGCAAGCTGATGTACGCCCTGACAATGTTT
CTGGACGGAAAGGAGATCAACGATCTGCTGACCACACTGATCAACAAGTTCGACAACATCCAGTCTTTTC
TGAAAGTGATGCCTCTGATCGGCGTGAACGCTAAGTTCGTGGAGGAGTACGCCTTCTTTAAGGACAGCGC
CAAGATCGCTGATGAGCTGCGGCTGATCAAGTCCTTTGCCAGGATGGGAGAGCCAATCGCTGACGCTAGG
AGAGCTATGTACATCGATGCCATCCGGATCCTGGGAACCAACCTGTCTTACGACGAGCTGAAGGCTCTGG
CCGACACCTTCAGCCTGGATGAGAACGGCAACAAGCTGAAGAAGGGCAAGCACGGAATGCGCAACTTCAT
CATCAACAACGTGATCAGCAACAAGCGGTTTCACTACCTGATCAGATACGGCGACCCAGCTCACCTGCAC
GAGATCGCTAAGAACGAGGCCGTGGTGAAGTTCGTGCTGGGACGGATCGCCGATATCCAGAAGAAGCAGG
GCCAGAACGGAAAGAACCAGATCGACCGCTACTACGAGACCTGCATCGGCAAGGATAAGGGAAAGTCCGT
GTCTGAGAAGGTGGACGCTCTGACCAAGATCATCACAGGCATGAACTACGACCAGTTCGATAAGAAGAGA
TCTGTGATCGAGGACACCGGAAGGGAGAACGCCGAGAGAGAGAAGTTTAAGAAGATCATCAGCCTGTACC
TGACAGTGATCTACCACATCCTGAAGAACATCGTGAACATCAACGCTAGATACGTGATCGGCTTCCACTG
CGTGGAGCGCGATGCCCAGCTGTACAAGGAGAAGGGATACGACATCAACCTGAAGAAGCTGGAGGAGAAG
GGCTTTAGCTCCGTGACCAAGCTGTGCGCTGGAATCGACGAGACAGCCCCCGACAAGAGGAAGGATGTGG
AGAAGGAGATGGCCGAGAGAGCTAAGGAGAGCATCGACTCCCTGGAGTCTGCTAACCCTAAGCTGTACGC
CAACTACATCAAGTACTCCGATGAGAAGAAGGCCGAGGAGTTCACCAGGCAGATCAACAGAGAGAAGGCC
AAGACCGCTCTGAACGCCTACCTGAGGAACACAAAGTGGAACGTGATCATCCGGGAGGACCTGCTGCGCA
TCGATAACAAGACCTGTACACTGTTCCGGAACAAGGCTGTGCACCTGGAGGTGGCTCGCTACGTGCACGC
CTACATCAACGACATCGCCGAGGTGAACTCCTACTTTCAGCTGTACCACTACATCATGCAGAGGATCATC
ATGAACGAGAGATACGAGAAGTCTAGCGGCAAGGTGTCTGAGTACTTCGACGCCGTGAACGATGAGAAGA
AGTACAACGATAGACTGCTGAAGCTGCTGTGCGTGCCTTTCGGATACTGTATCCCACGGTTTAAGAACCT
GAGCATCGAGGCCCTGTTCGACCGCAACGAGGCTGCCAAGTTTGATAAGGAGAAGAAGAAGGTGAGCGGC
AACTCCGGTTCTGGTTACCCATACGACGTACCAGATTACGCTCCCAAGAAGAAGCGCAAGGTGGGATAAA
AGCTTAACTTGTTTATTGCAGCTTATAATGGTTACAAATAAAGCAATAGCATCACAAATTTCACAAATAA
AGCATTTTTTTCACTGCATTCTAGTTGTGGTTTGTCCAAACTCATCAATGTATCTTATCATGTCTGGATC
ACTAGTGAGGGCCTATTTCCCATGATTCCTTCATATTTGCATATACGATACAAGGCTGTTAGAGAGATAA
TTGGAATTAATTTGACTGTAAACACAAAGATATTAGTACAAAATACGTGACGTAGAAAGTAATAATTTCT
TGGGTAGTTTGCAGTTTTAAAATTATGTTTTAAAATGGACTATCATATGCTTACCGTAACTTGAAAGTAT
TTCGATTTCTTGGCTTTATATATCTTGTGGAAAGGACGAAACACCGCAAGTAAACCCCTACCAACTGGTC
GGGGTTTGAAACGGGTCTTCGAGAAGACCTTTTTTTTACGCGTCATTCAAATATGTATCCGCTCATGAGA
CAATAACCCTGATAAATGCTTCAATAATATTGAAAAAGGAAGAGTCCTGAGGCGGAAAGAACCAGCTGTG
GAATGTGTGTCAGTTAGGGTGTGGAAAGTCCCCAGGCTCCCCAGCAGGCAGAAGTATGCAAAGCATGCAT
CTCAATTAGTCAGCAACCAGGTGTGGAAAGTCCCCAGGCTCCCCAGCAGGCAGAAGTATGCAAAGCATGC
ATCTCAATTAGTCAGCAACCATAGTCCCGCCCCTAACTCCGCCCATCCCGCCCCTAACTCCGCCCAGTTC
CGCCCATTCTCCGCCCCATGGCTGACTAATTTTTTTTATTTATGCAGAGGCCGAGGCCGCCTCGGCCTCT
GAGCTATTCCAGAAGTAGTGAGGAGGCTTTTTTGGAGGCCTAGGCTTTTGCAAAGATCGATCAAGAGACA
GGATGAGGATCGTTTCGCTCTAGAGCCACCATGGTGAGCAAGGGCGAGGAGCTGTTCACCGGGGTGGTGC
CCATCCTGGTCGAGCTGGACGGCGACGTAAACGGCCACAAGTTCAGCGTGTCCGGCGAGGGCGAGGGCGA
TGCCACCTACGGCAAGCTGACCCTGAAGTTCATCTGCACCACCGGCAAGCTGCCCGTGCCCTGGCCCACC
CTCGTGACCACCCTGACCTACGGCGTGCAGTGCTTCAGCCGCTACCCCGACCACATGAAGCAGCACGACT
TCTTCAAGTCCGCCATGCCCGAAGGCTACGTCCAGGAGCGCACCATCTTCTTCAAGGACGACGGCAACTA
CAAGACCCGCGCCGAGGTGAAGTTCGAGGGCGACACCCTGGTGAACCGCATCGAGCTGAAGGGCATCGAC
TTCAAGGAGGACGGCAACATCCTGGGGCACAAGCTGGAGTACAACTACAACAGCCACAACGTCTATATCA
TGGCCGACAAGCAGAAGAACGGCATCAAGGTGAACTTCAAGATCCGCCACAACATCGAGGACGGCAGCGT
GCAGCTCGCCGACCACTACCAGCAGAACACCCCCATCGGCGACGGCCCCGTGCTGCTGCCCGACAACCAC
TACCTGAGCACCCAGTCCGCCCTGAGCAAAGACCCCAACGAGAAGCGCGATCACATGGTCCTGCTGGAGT
TCGTGACCGCCGCCGGGATCACTCTCGGCATGGACGAGCTGTACAAGTGAAGCGGCCGCGACTCTAGATC
ATAATCAGCCATACCACATTTGTAGAGGTTTTACTTGCTTTAAAAAACCTCCCACACCTCCCCCTGAACC
TGAAACATAAAATGAATGCAATTGTTGTTGTTAACTTGTTTATTGCAGCTTATAATGGTTACAAATAAAG
CAATAGCATCACAAATTTCACAAATAAAGCATTTTTTTCACTGCATTCTAGTTGTGGTTTGTCCAAACTC
ATCAATGTATCTTAGTCGACCATTCAAATATGTATCCGCTCATGAGACAATAACCCTGATAAATGCTTCA
ATAATATTGAAAAAGGAAGAGTCCTGAGGCGGAAAGAACCAGCTGTGGAATGTGTGTCAGTTAGGGTGTG
GAAAGTCCCCAGGCTCCCCAGCAGGCAGAAGTATGCAAAGCATGCATCTCAATTAGTCAGCAACCAGGTG
TGGAAAGTCCCCAGGCTCCCCAGCAGGCAGAAGTATGCAAAGCATGCATCTCAATTAGTCAGCAACCATA
GTCCCGCCCCTAACTCCGCCCATCCCGCCCCTAACTCCGCCCAGTTCCGCCCATTCTCCGCCCCATGGCT
GACTAATTTTTTTTATTTATGCAGAGGCCGAGGCCGCCTCGGCCTCTGAGCTATTCCAGAAGTAGTGAGG
AGGCTTTTTTGGAGGCCTAGGCTTTTGCAAAGATCGATCAAGAGACAGGATGAGGATCGTTTCGCTCTAG
AGCCACCATGGTGAGCAAGGGCGAGGAGGATAACATGGCCATCATCAAGGAGTTCATGCGCTTCAAGGTG
CACATGGAGGGCTCCGTGAACGGCCACGAGTTCGAGATCGAGGGCGAGGGCGAGGGCCGCCCCTACGAGG
GCACCCAGACCGCCAAGCTGAAGGTGACCAAGGGTGGCCCCCTGCCCTTCGCCTGGGACATCCTGTCCCC
TCAGTTCATGTACGGCTCCAAGGCCTACGTGAAGCACCCCGCCGACATCCCCGACTACTTGAAGCTGTCC
TTCCCCGAGGGCTTCAAGTGGGAGCGCGTGATGAACTTCGATGACGGCGGCGTGGTGACCGTGACCCAGG
ACTCCTCCCTGCAGGACGGCGAGTTCATCTACAAGGTGAAGCTGCGCGGCACCAACTTCCCCTCCGACGG
CCCCGTAATGCAGAAGAAAACCATGGGCTGGGAGGCCTCCTCCGAGCGGATGTACCCCGAGGACGGCGCC
CTGAAGGGCGAGATCAAGCAGAGGCTGAAGCTGAAGGACGGCGGCCACTACGACGCTGAGGTCAAGACCA
CCTACAAGGCCAAGAAGCCCGTGCAGCTGCCCGGCGCCTACAACGTCAACATCAAGTTGGACATCACCTC
CCACAACGAGGACTACACCATCGTGGAACAGTACGAACGCGCCGAGGGCCGCCACTCCACCGGCGGCATG
GACGAGCTGTACAAGTAAAGCGGCCGCGACTCTAGATCATAATCAGCCATACCACATTTGTAGAGGTTTT
ACTTGCTTTAAAAAACCTCCCACACCTCCCCCTGAACCTGAAACATAAAATGAATGCAATTGTTGTTGTT
AACTTGTTTATTGCAGCTTATAATGGTTACAAATAAAGCAATAGCATCACAAATTTCACAAATAAAGCAT
TTTTTTCACTGCATTCTAGTTGTGGTTTGTCCAAACTCATCAATGTATCTTAGTCGACGGCGCGCCCTAG
ACGAAGCAGCTCCAGCCTACACAATCGCTCAAGACGTGTAATGCTTTTATTATATATTAGTCACGATATC
TATAACAAGAAAATATATATATAATAAGTTATCACGTAAGTAGAACATGAAATAACAATATAATTATCGT
ATGAGTTAAATCTTAAAAGTCACGTAAAAGATAATCATGCGTCATTTTGACTCACGCGGTCGTTATAGTT
CAAAATCAGTGACACTTACCGCATTGACAAGCACGCCTCACGGGAGCTCCAAGCGGCGACTGAGATGTCC
TAAATGCACAGCGACGGATTCGCGCTATTTAGAAAGAGAGAGCAATATTTCAAGAATGCATGCGTCAATT
TTACGCAGACTATCTTTCTAGGGTTAAGGATCCGCACTTTTCGGGGAAATGTGCGCGGAACCCCTATTTG
TTTATTTTTCTAAATACATTCAAATATGTATCCGCTCATGAGACAATAACCCTGATAAATGCTTCAATAA
TATTGAAAAAGGAAGAGTATGAGTATTCAACATTTCCGTGTCGCCCTTATTCCCTTTTTTGCGGCATTTT
GCCTTCCTGTTTTTGCTCACCCAGAAACGCTGGTGAAAGTAAAAGATGCTGAAGATCAGTTGGGTGCACG
AGTGGGTTACATCGAACTGGATCTCAACAGCGGTAAGATCCTTGAGAGTTTTCGCCCCGAAGAACGTTTT
CCAATGATGAGCACTTTTAAAGTTCTGCTATGTGGCGCGGTATTATCCCGTATTGACGCCGGGCAAGAGC
AACTCGGTCGCCGCATACACTATTCTCAGAATGACTTGGTTGAGTACTCACCAGTCACAGAAAAGCATCT
TACGGATGGCATGACAGTAAGAGAATTATGCAGTGCTGCCATAACCATGAGTGATAACACTGCGGCCAAC
TTACTTCTGACAACGATCGGAGGACCGAAGGAGCTAACCGCTTTTTTGCACAACATGGGGGATCATGTAA
CTCGCCTTGATCGTTGGGAACCGGAGCTGAATGAAGCCATACCAAACGACGAGCGTGACACCACGATGCC
TGTAGCAATGGCAACAACGTTGCGCAAACTATTAACTGGCGAACTACTTACTCTAGCTTCCCGGCAACAA
TTAATAGACTGGATGGAGGCGGATAAAGTTGCAGGACCACTTCTGCGCTCGGCCCTTCCGGCTGGCTGGT
TTATTGCTGATAAATCTGGAGCCGGTGAGCGTGGGTCTCGCGGTATCATTGCAGCACTGGGGCCAGATGG
TAAGCCCTCCCGTATCGTAGTTATCTACACGACGGGGAGTCAGGCAACTATGGATGAACGAAATAGACAG
ATCGCTGAGATAGGTGCCTCACTGATTAAGCATTGGTAACTGTCAGACCAAGTTTACTCATATATACTTT
AGATTGATTTAAAACTTCATTTTTAATTTAAAAGGATCTAGGTGAAGATCCTTTTTGATAATCTCATGAC
CAAAATCCCTTAACGTGAGTTTTCGTTCCACTGAGCGTCAGACCCCGTAGAAAAGATCAAAGGATCTTCT
TGAGATCCTTTTTTTCTGCGCGTAATCTGCTGCTTGCAAACAAAAAAACCACCGCTACCAGCGGTGGTTT
GTTTGCCGGATCAAGAGCTACCAACTCTTTTTCCGAAGGTAACTGGCTTCAGCAGAGCGCAGATACCAAA
TACTGTTCTTCTAGTGTAGCCGTAGTTAGGCCACCACTTCAAGAACTCTGTAGCACCGCCTACATACCTC
GCTCTGCTAATCCTGTTACCAGTGGCTGCTGCCAGTGGCGATAAGTCGTGTCTTACCGGGTTGGACTCAA
GACGATAGTTACCGGATAAGGCGCAGCGGTCGGGCTGAACGGGGGGTTCGTGCACACAGCCCAGCTTGGA
GCGAACGACCTACACCGAACTGAGATACCTACAGCGTGAGCTATGAGAAAGCGCCACGCTTCCCGAAGGG
AGAAAGGCGGACAGGTATCCGGTAAGCGGCAGGGTCGGAACAGGAGAGCGCACGAGGGAGCTTCCAGGGG
GAAACGCCTGGTATCTTTATAGTCCTGTCGGGTTTCGCCACCTCTGACTTGAGCGTCGATTTTTGTGATG
CTCGTCAGGGGGGCGGAGCCTATGGAAAAACGCCAGCAACGCGGCCTTTTTACGGTTCCTGGCCTTTTGC
TGGCCTTTTGCTCACATGTTCTTTCCTGCGT
